>Addgene plasmid #63831 | pTd-4-15-13-6 | addgene partial sequence | sequence record 108572 | mCherry-F 5'-ccccgtaatgcagaagaaga-3'
GGCGAAATCAAGATGCGCTTAAAGTTAAAAGACGGCGGTCACTACGACGCAGAAGTTAAAACGACGTACA
TGGCCAAGAAACCGGTTCAGTTACCGGGCGCTTACAAAACCGACATCAAACTCGACATCACCAGCCACAA
CGAAGACTACACCATCGTCGAACAGTACGAACGCGCAGAAGGTCGTCACAGCACCGGTGCTGAATTCGTA
CACCTAAGGAGGTGTACAGCATGAAACGTAAACTCGAGGAACTTTTCACGGGGGTCGTCCCAATTCTGGT
AGAATTAGACGGTGATGTAAACGGGCACAAGTTTAGCGTCAGCGGAGAGGGCGAGGGGGACGCCACCTAC
GGTAAACTTACCCTTAAGTTTATTTGCACGACGGGCAAATTACCCGTTCCGTGGCCAACGCTCGTCACTA
CTTTCGGCTACGGCGTTCAGTGCTTCGCGAGATATCCGGATCACATGAAGCAGCACGATTTCTTCAAGTC
GGCCATGCCAGAGGGTTACGTTCAGGAGAGAACTATATTTTTCAAGGACGACGGCAATTACAAGACACGC
GCCGAAGTCAAGTTCGAAGGCGATACCCTGGTTAACCGTATCGAGTTAAAAGGTATCGATTTTAAAGAAG
ACGGAAACATTCTCGGTCACAAACTCGAATACAACTATAACAGCCATAATGTCTACATTATGGCTGAC
