>Addgene plasmid #63831 | pTd-4-15-13-6 | addgene partial sequence | sequence record 108573 | jkRFP-R 5'-gctttggaaccgtactggaa-3'
GCCTTTGGTAACTTTGAGTTTAGCGGTCTGGGTACCTTCGTACGGACGACCTTCGCCTTCCCCTTCGATT
TCGAACTCGTGACCGTTAACCGAGCCCTCCATGCGAACTTTAAAACGCATAAATTCTTTGATAACGTCTT
CGGAGCTCGCTTTCATGATACCTCCTTACGGAGGTATTTTTTGACGTCCTTATAGAGTTCGTCCATACCG
AGGGTGATGCCTGCCGCCGTTACAAATTCGAGAAGGACCATGTGGTCGCGCTTCTCGTTTGGATCTTTGG
AGAGCGCGCTCTGGGTGCTGAGATAATGATTGTCCGGGAGGAGGACCGGACCGTCGCCGATCGGCGTATT
CTGTTGGTAATGGTCGGCGAGCTGTACCGAGCCGTCCTCGATGTTATGACGAATCTTAAAGTTTGCTTTG
ATACCGTTCTTTTGTTTATCGGCGGTAATGTAGACGTTATCGGAAATCGCGTTATACTCTAACTTGTGAC
CTAAAATGTTGCCGTCCTCTTTGAAGTCGATACCTTTGAGTTCGATGCGATTAACGAGCGTATCGCCCTC
GAACTTAACTTCTGCGCGGGTTTTATAATTACCGTCGTCCTTGAAGAAGATGGTGCGCTCCTGTACATAG
CCTTCGGGCATAGCCGATTTGAAGAAATCGTGTTGCTTCATGTGGTCTGGATAGCGCGCGAAGCACTGGA
CGCCCCAGGTAA
