>Addgene plasmid #63831 | pTd-4-15-13-6 | depositor partial sequence | sequence record 109551 | Insert DNA Sequence
TCTAGAATTATCAAAAACTAATATCAAATAGGAAGGTATACATGGTCGACAAGGGCGAAGAACTCTTTAC
CGGCGTCGTCCCGATCCTGGTAGAGCTTGACGGCGATGTCAACGGTCATAAGTTTAGCGTTAGCGGCGAA
GGCGAGGGCGACGCGACGTACGGTAAATTAACCTTAAAATTCATCTGTACAACCGGTAAATTACCGGTAC
CGTGGCCCACGTTAGTTACCACCCTTACCTGGGGCGTCCAGTGCTTCGCGCGCTATCCAGACCACATGAA
GCAACACGATTTCTTCAAATCGGCTATGCCCGAAGGCTATGTACAGGAGCGCACCATCTTCTTCAAGGAC
GACGGTAATTATAAAACCCGCGCAGAAGTTAAGTTCGAGGGCGATACGCTCGTTAATCGCATCGAACTCA
AAGGTATCGACTTCAAAGAGGACGGCAACATTTTAGGTCACAAGTTAGAGTATAACGCGATTTCCGATAA
CGTCTACATTACCGCCGATAAACAAAAGAACGGTATCAAAGCAAACTTTAAGATTCGTCATAACATCGAG
GACGGCTCGGTACAGCTCGCCGACCATTACCAACAGAATACGCCGATCGGCGACGGTCCGGTCCTCCTCC
CGGACAATCATTATCTCAGCACCCAGAGCGCGCTCTCCAAAGATCCAAACGAGAAGCGCGACCACATGGT
CCTTCTCGAATTTGTAACGGCGGCAGGCATCACCCTCGGTATGGACGAACTCTATAAGGACGTCAAAAAA
TACCTCCGTAAGGAGGTATCATGAAAGCGAGCTCCGAAGACGTTATCAAAGAATTTATGCGTTTTAAAGT
TCGCATGGAGGGCTCGGTTAACGGTCACGAGTTCGAAATCGAAGGGGAAGGCGAAGGTCGTCCGTACGAA
GGTACCCAGACCGCTAAACTCAAAGTTACCAAAGGCGGTCCCTTACCGTTCGCTTGGGATATTTTAAGCC
CGCAGTTCCAGTACGGTTCCAAAGCTTACGTTAAACACCCGGCGGACATCCCGGACTACCTTAAATTATC
CTTCCCCGAAGGGTTTAAGTGGGAGCGCGTTATGAACTTCGAGGACGGCGGCGTCGTTACCGTTACCCAG
GACTCCTCCCTTCAAGACGGCGAGTTCATCTACAAAGTTAAACTTCGCGGTACCAACTTCCCATCCGATG
GTCCGGTCATGCAGAAGAAGACCATGGGTTGGGAAGCTTCCACCGAGCGCATGTATCCGGAGGACGGCGC
TTTAAAAGGCGAAATCAAGATGCGCTTAAAGTTAAAAGACGGCGGTCACTACGACGCAGAAGTTAAAACG
ACGTACATGGCCAAGAAACCGGTTCAGTTACCGGGCGCTTACAAAACCGACATCAAACTCGACATCACCA
GCCACAACGAAGACTACACCATCGTCGAACAGTACGAACGCGCAGAAGGTCGTCACAGCACCGGTGCTGA
ATTCGTACACCTAAGGAGGTGTACAGCATGAAACGTAAACTCGAGGAACTTTTCACGGGGGTCGTCCCAA
TTCTGGTAGAATTAGACGGTGATGTAAACGGGCACAAGTTTAGCGTCAGCGGAGAGGGCGAGGGGGACGC
CACCTACGGTAAACTTACCCTTAAGTTTATTTGCACGACGGGCAAATTACCCGTTCCGTGGCCAACGCTC
GTCACTACTTTCGGCTACGGCGTTCAGTGCTTCGCGAGATATCCGGATCACATGAAGCAGCACGATTTCT
TCAAGTCGGCCATGCCAGAGGGTTACGTTCAGGAGAGAACTATATTTTTCAAGGACGACGGCAATTACAA
GACACGCGCCGAAGTCAAGTTCGAAGGCGATACCCTGGTTAACCGTATCGAGTTAAAAGGTATCGATTTT
AAAGAAGACGGAAACATTCTCGGTCACAAACTCGAATACAACTATAACAGCCATAATGTCTACATTATGG
CTGACAAACAGAAGAACGGCATTAAGGTTAACTTCAAAATTCGCCACAACATCGAAGACGGTAGCGTCCA
ACTAGCAGACCATTATCAACAAAATACTCCTATCGGCGACGGCCCAGTCCTTTTACCAGACAACCATTAC
CTTAGCACACAAAGCGCCCTTAGCAAAGATCCCAACGAGAAGCGCGACCACATGGTCCTTCTCGAATTTG
TCACAGCGGCAGGGATCACCCACGGCATGGACGAACTCTACAAATAATAATTAATTAAAAAAAAAAACCC
CGCCCCTGACAGGGCGGGGTTTTTTTTTCTAATATGCGGCCGCCATCAAATAAAACGAAAGGCTCAGTCG
AAAGACTGGGCCTTTCGTTTTATCTGTTGTTTGTCGGTGAACGCTCTCCTGAGTAGGACAAATCCGCCGC
CCTAGAGCATGC
