>Addgene plasmid #63831 | pTd-4-15-13-6 | addgene partial sequence | sequence record 109563 | CAT-R 5'-GCAACTGACTGAAATGCCTC-3'
ATATCCAGTGATTTTTTTCTCCATTTTAGCTTCCTTAGCTCCTGAAAATCTCGATAACTCAAAAAATACG
CCCGGTAGTGATCTTATTTCATTATGGTGAAAGTTGGAACCTCTTACGTGAACCTAGGCCTTACTGCAGA
TCACACTGGCTCACCTTCGGGTGGGCCTTTCTGCGTTTATATACTAGAGAGAGAATATAAAAAGCCAGAT
TATTAATCCGGCTTTTTTATTATTTAGGATCCATTGACGGCTAGCTCAGTCCAAGGTACAGTGCTAGCTT
CTAGAATTATCAAAAACTAATATCAAATAGGAAGGTATACATGGTCGACAAGGGCGAAGAACTCTTTACC
GGCGTCGTCCCGATCCTGGTAGAGCTTGACGGCGATGTCAACGGTCATAAGTTTAGCGTTAGCGGCGAAG
GCGAGGGCGACGCGACGTACGGTAAATTAACCTTAAAATTCATCTGTACAACCGGTAAATTACCGGTACC
GTGGCCCACGTTAGTTACCACCCTTACCTGGGGCGTCCAGTGCTTCGCGCGCTATCCAGACCACATGAAG
CAACACGATTTCTTCAAATCGGCTATGCCCGAAGGCTATGTACAGGAGCGCACCATCTTCTTCAAGGACG
ACGGTAATTATAAAACCCGCGCAGAAGTTAAGTTCGAGGGCGATACGCTCGTTAATCGCATCGAACTC
