[The description below was written by a language model from this plasmid's Addgene catalogue record.]
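Description:
pTd-4-15-13-6 is a bacterial expression plasmid built on the FTV3 backbone. It is maintained at high copy number in E. coli, with DH10B as the recorded growth strain, and is selected with chloramphenicol. The record does not name the origin of replication, and no feature table is available, so the exact layout of backbone elements cannot be described beyond these catalogue fields.

The payload is a synthetic three-gene operon encoding the fluorescent reporters CFP, mRFP1 and GFPmut3b, transcribed from J23100, a strong constitutive sigma-70 promoter from the Anderson collection. Because all three coding sequences sit on one transcript, differences in their fluorescence outputs reflect translation rather than transcription. The intergenic regions are engineered so that each adjacent pair of genes is separated by -4 nt, meaning the upstream stop codon overlaps the downstream start codon, an arrangement that favours ribosome re-initiation. The record also specifies the designed coupling free energies, -15 kcal/mol between CFP and RFP and -13 kcal/mol between RFP and GFP. These presumably describe inhibitory mRNA structure around the downstream start sites that ribosomes translating the upstream gene can unfold. The CFP ribosome binding site is designed for a translation initiation rate of roughly 20,000 on the arbitrary scale used for such predictions.

The plasmid's stated purpose is to validate a biophysical model of translational coupling. Measuring the three fluorescence signals shows how translation of an upstream gene influences expression of the genes downstream, helping to predict and tune protein expression ratios in bacterial operons.
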