Addgene plasmid #63831: pTd-4-15-13-6
Purpose: This plasmid is designed to validate the biophysical model of translational coupling
Depositing lab: Howard Salis. Depositing organization: Pennsylvania State University. Publication: A predictive biophysical model of translational coupling to coordinate and control protein expression in bacterial operons. Tian T, Salis HM. Nucleic Acids Res. 2015 Aug 18;43(14):7137-51. doi: 10.1093/nar/gkv635. Epub 2015 Jun 27. PubMed 26117546.
Backbone
  Vector backbone: FTV3
  Vector type: Bacterial Expression
Growth in bacteria
  Bacterial resistance: Chloramphenicol, 25 μg/mL
  Growth temperature: 37°C
  Growth strain: DH10B
  Copy number: High Copy
Gene/Insert
  Gene/Insert name: CFP, mRFP1 and GFPmut3b
  Species: Synthetic
  Mutation: The intergenic distance between each gene is -4 nt. The dG_coupling between CFP and RFP is -15kcal/mol, dG_coupling between RFP and GFP is -13kcal/mol. CFPRBS is around 20000 au
  Promoter: J23100
  Cloning method: Restriction Enzyme; 5′ cloning site unknown (unknown if destroyed); 3′ cloning site unknown (unknown if destroyed)
  Sequencing primers: 5′ Cat-R
Terms and licenses: Academic/Nonprofit Terms; Industry Terms: Not Available to Industry
How to cite: pTd-4-15-13-6 was a gift from Howard Salis (Addgene plasmid # 63831 ; http://n2t.net/addgene:63831 ; RRID:Addgene_63831)
